Addgene plasmid #229822: pGLAST-DEST (JDW 1009)
Purpose: (Empty Backbone) A single site gateway compatible destination vector with an upstream GLAST promotor to drive expression in glial cells.
Depositing lab: Joshua Wythe. Depositing organization: University of Virginia. Publication: MultiSite Assembly of Gateway Induced Clones (MAGIC): a flexible cloning toolbox for use in vertebrate model systems. Gillespie WB 3rd, Zhang Y, Ruiz OE, Cerda J 3rd, Ortiz-Guzman J, Sherman M, Turner WD, Largoza G, Mosser LE, Fujimoto E, Chien CB, Kwan KM, Arenkiel BR, Devine WP, Wythe JD. Development. 2025 Nov 15;152(22):dev204308. doi: 10.1242/dev.204308. Epub 2025 Nov 13. PubMed 41230856.
Backbone
  Vector backbone: GLAST-pBase
  Vector type: Mammalian Expression
Growth in bacteria
  Bacterial resistance: Chloramphenicol and Ampicillin, 25 & 100 μg/mL
  Growth temperature: 37°C
  Growth strain: ccdB Survival
  Copy number: High Copy
Gene/Insert
  Gene/Insert name: None
Terms and licenses: Academic/Nonprofit Terms; Industry Terms: Not Available to Industry
Depositor comments: Please visit https://doi.org/10.1101/2024.07.13.603267 for bioRxiv preprint.
How to cite: pGLAST-DEST (JDW 1009) was a gift from Joshua Wythe (Addgene plasmid # 229822 ; http://n2t.net/addgene:229822 ; RRID:Addgene_229822)
