[The description below was written by a language model from this plasmid's Addgene catalogue record and pLannotate feature annotations shown in this document.]
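Description:
pGLAST-DEST (JDW 1009) is an empty mammalian expression backbone of about 7 kb, built on a GLAST-pBase vector and converted into a single-site Gateway destination vector. It is meant to receive a gene of interest from an entry clone by LR recombination, placing that gene downstream of a GLAST promoter so that it is expressed in glial cells. The plasmid replicates in E. coli from a high-copy ColE1/pUC-type origin and also carries an f1 phage origin. Ampicillin resistance (β-lactamase) sits on the backbone.

The Gateway cassette lies between attR1 and attR2. It contains a chloramphenicol acetyltransferase gene with its own bacterial promoter elements, a ccdA fragment and the ccdB toxin gene. Because CcdB poisons gyrase in ordinary strains, the unrecombined vector must be kept in a ccdB-tolerant host under dual chloramphenicol and ampicillin selection. After the LR reaction the cassette is replaced by the insert, so standard strains transformed with the product are counter-selected against parental plasmid.

Upstream of the promoter region, a synthetic poly(A) signal and an RNA polymerase II pause site from the human α2-globin gene are annotated. This arrangement is commonly used to block read-through transcription from the backbone into the expression unit. An SV40 polyadenylation signal lies just beyond attR2, although it is annotated on the opposite strand. The GLAST promoter itself is not annotated in the feature table. It presumably occupies the roughly 2 kb unannotated stretch between the pause site and attR1, but the record does not confirm this or state its species of origin. Short lacZα, tetracycline-resistance and SV40 large T fragments appear to be nonfunctional cloning remnants.
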