Features (pLannotate 1.2.2; 17 found; start..end, strand, type, name):
    129..557     +  rep_origin     f1 ori (sequence partly withheld): f1 bacteriophage origin of replication; arrow indicates direction of (+) strand synthesis
    589..656     -  CDS            lacZα (fragment): LacZα fragment of β-galactosidase; lacZ fragment
    715..763     +  polyA_signal   poly(A) signal: synthetic polyadenylation signal
    777..868     +  misc_feature   pause site: RNA polymerase II transcriptional pause signal from the human α2 globin gene
   3021..3145    +  protein_bind   attR1: mutant version of attR; recombination site for the Gateway® LR reaction LR Clonase™
   3170..3200    +  promoter       lac UV5 promoter: E. coli lac promoter with an "up" mutation
   3224..3253    +  promoter       cat promoter (fragment): promoter of the E. coli cat gene encoding chloramphenicol acetyltransferase
   3254..3913    +  CDS            CmR: chloramphenicol acetyltransferase; cat; confers resistance to chloramphenicol
   4092..4250    +  CDS            ccdA (fragment): CCDA_ECO57 - Also known as H, letA. Experimental evidence at protein level: Swiss-Prot protein existence level 1. Antitoxin component of a type II toxin-antitoxin (TA) system which inhibits the post-segregational killing (PSK) of plasmid-free cells, also referred to as a plasmid addiction system. Binds to and blocks the activity of CcdB; will also remove bound CcdB protein from the CcdB-GyrA complex by forming a CcdA-CcdB complex, a process termed rejuvenation. Functions as a transcriptional corepressor for the ccdAB operon, repression also requires CcdB (By similarity). From Escherichia coli
   4255..4557    +  CDS            ccdB: CCDB_ECOLI - Also known as G, letB, letD. Experimental evidence at protein level: Swiss-Prot protein existence level 1. Toxic component of a type II toxin-antitoxin (TA) system, functioning in plasmid maintainence. Responsible for the post- segregational killing (PSK) of plasmid-free cells, also referred to as a plasmid addiction system. Half-life of over 2 hours. Cell killing by CcdB is accompanied by filamentation, defects in chromosome and plasmid segregation, defects in cell division, formation of anucleate cells, decreased DNA synthesis and plasmid loss. Interferes with the activity of DN
   4601..4725    -  protein_bind   attR2: mutant version of attR; recombination site for the Gateway® LR reaction LR Clonase™
   4807..4928    -  polyA_signal   SV40 poly(A) signal: SV40 polyadenylation signal
   4951..5019    -  CDS            large T antigen (fragment): large T antigen from SV40 (simian virus 40)
   5035..5167    +  CDS            TcR (fragment): tetracycline efflux protein; tet; confers resistance to tetracycline
   5347..5935    -  rep_origin     ori: high-copy-number ColE1/pMB1/pBR322/pUC origin of replication
   6106..6966    -  CDS            AmpR: β-lactamase; bla; confers resistance to ampicillin, carbenicillin, and related antibiotics
   6967..102     -  promoter       AmpR promoter (across the origin): bla
>Addgene plasmid #229822 | pGLAST-DEST (JDW 1009) | addgene full sequence | sequence record 460482 | Addgene NGS Result
CTTCCTTTTTCAATATTATTGAAGCATTTATCAGGGTTATTGTCTCATGAGCGGATACATATTTGAATGT
ATTTAGAAAAATAAACAAATAGGGGTTCCGCGCACATTTCCCCGAAAAGTGCCACCTG
[124 nt withheld, positions 129-252]
C
[91 nt withheld, positions 254-344]
A
[49 nt withheld, positions 346-394]
CCTTTGACGTTGGAGTCCACGTTCTTT
[37 nt withheld, positions 422-458]
ACCCTATCTCGGTCTATTCTTTTGATTTATAAGGGATTTTGCCGATTTCGGCCTATTGGTTAAAAAATGA
GCTGATTTAACAAAAATTTAACGCGAATTTTAACAAAATATTAACGCTTACAATTTGCCATTCGCCATTC
AGGCTGCGCAACTGTTGGGAAGGGCGATCGGTGCGGGCCTCTTCGCTATTACGCCAGCCCAAGCTACCAT
GATAAGTAAGTAATATTAAGGTACGGGAGGTACTTGGAGCGGCCGCAATAAAATATCTTTATTTTCATTA
CATCTGTGTGTTGGTTTTTTGTGTGAATCGATAGTACTAACATACGCTCTCCATCAAAACAAAACGAAAC
AAAACAAACTAGCAAAATAGGCTGTCCCCAGTGCAAGTGCAGGTGCCAGAACATTTCTCTATCGATAGGT
ACCATGTCTACACAAACTGAAATAATGAAATGGTTTTTAACCAAGCTTTAGGGATTAGAGAGGAAAAAAA
AAGTGAAAAAGAAAGGGCACCAGGGTCTTCCCATCTCTATGCTAACCAAAGTGTGGTTTTCCAGCCCTTT
TTCTTGCCTATTAACAAAAATAAAAACAAAAAATGGAAATGCCACTGGGCTTGAAACCCCATTTAAAATC
AGATTTCTCTTTCGAGTTCCCTTGCAATACAAGTCAAAGTCATTTCCACCAAAAAAAAAAAGCGGTGGGG
GGGGTGCGCAAATTAATCCTAAACTCATGGCTCAGATAGGACCTGGTATAGTAAATAAATGCTTTTAAAA
GTAGTCATGGCATTGAGAAATGGCTCCATGCACCTAAACCAGAGGCACCAATGTAAAAACTAGTAATTGT
GTTTTAACACAAAAGATTGAAAAGCGTTTTGTTTCACATCCTAATATTATTCCACCCACTTAAAAAGAGT
TACTTAATATTGACTCTGTATTAGGTATAAGACAAGTTCTTGCCCTCAAAGAACTTATAATTTAGTTGAG
AAACCAAAACTTAACATGAGCTTAAAAAGAAGGATGCAGTACAAAACATGGTATAATTAAGTGCTAAACA
ATGTAGTATAGATGCTCAGTGACCTAGGAGATCAGAGGAAGGGAAGGGTCACTGAGGGCTGGGGATGTCA
AAAGCATGTACTTTCAGTAAGTTCTTAAAATGATAGCATGTTAGAAAGCTGTTATAATTGCTGCTGATTT
GTAATTTTAAAGCGTTGACATGATTCACCATTGCTTTCCAACCAGTAGCTGTTTAAAAGGACATACAGTT
GAGGGTGAAAGGAGATATTTCTTTATGATCTCCAGAGATTTGTATTGAGGGGAAAAAAGACATACTTTCT
TGTTGAATAATAGACCAAGAATTGAGCATATTTTGCATGGGGAATATTAAATTCAGTGAACAAGAATCCA
AACCTCAGGCTGTGATTCTGGTATAAATTTTTGTTTCTAATGAACCATTTTCTTCCTTCTAAAGAAGATT
TAAGTTTTGGGAATAAGTCACCTCAAAAAATTTTTTTTTTATTTTCTAATATCTATTTTCACAATTTATT
TTTCTTTTAAGAAAAGTGGACTAGAAGCTCAAGTTACCTTCTCAAGGCAATGAGAATTTTTTAGCTCTAA
AAAAGTTGTGTGTGGTAGGGAGAACATTTAGCATCCTTTAAAATGGAGACATCTGAACAGCAACCTATCT
TTTGAATCGCCAAATCTCAAGTGTACTTTGCACTCTCGGTCTTAAAATGCTCTTCATTTTCTAGTTTGGC
AAAAATTCCAGTCTCTTTACATTTGCTACCTTTTCCGTCTTTGCAACACAGGCAGTGTGAGCTAAATTAG
GTTTGTTAAAATGAAGTTTTGAAGTTTCAACTGCTGAAATAGAGGCATGTCCCTAACTTTAGACAAATTT
AGAGAATCGTAGTAAGCATTATTTTTTTTCTACATACTTGTCTGCATTCAGTGTCTTCCCAAGAAACGTC
AGTTAATTCCCCGATTCGAAAAAGGAACTTTCTCGTAACAGTTGTACAACCAGGCTAAAGAGCACACCCT
CGTCTTCCCTGAAAGGGAGGAAACATGCAATAATGTGAGGTAATTAAATTTAGCCTTAGAAAAGTCTTTG
AAACGTTCTAATCAAGACTTTCAGCTTTCCGATTGTGTGCGCTTTATTTTTCAATTCTTCCTAGTCCCGG
TTTTGCATTTCTAATGACAGTGAACTGACAAAGCGTGAAAGTGGTCTAAGGAGCAAAACAAAGCCAGCAA
GCCTGCTTCTGGTGTGCCAAGATTAATCAATATTCCAGAAACCTCGGGGTTTCCCCCTCCTCCCTGTGCG
GTTTCCATTCCCCACTCCTCCTTTCCCGGGCACAGACTCCTCCCCTTTTCTTAAGTTGCCCTGATAGTAA
CTTGCAGTTTCAGAGCACATGCACACTGTCAGGGCTAGCCTGGCTGCTTACGCGCGCTGCGGATTGTTGC
TCCGTTGTACCTGCTGGGGAATTCACCTCGTTACTGCTTGATGGGCTCGAGATCCTGTTTTGACCTCCAT
AGAAGACACCGGGACCGATCCAGCCTCCGCGGTGGCGGCATCACAAGTTTGTACAAAAAAGCTGAACGAG
AAACGTAAAATGATATAAATATCAATATATTAAATTAGATTTTGCATAAAAAACAGACTACATAATACTG
TAAAACACAACATATCCAGTCACTATGGCGGCCGCATTAGGCACCCCAGGCTTTACACTTTATGCTTCCG
GCTCGTATAATGTGTGGATTTTGAGTTAGGATCCGTCGAGATTTTCAGGAGCTAAGGAAGCTAAAATGGA
GAAAAAAATCACTGGATATACCACCGTTGATATATCCCAATGGCATCGTAAAGAACATTTTGAGGCATTT
CAGTCAGTTGCTCAATGTACCTATAACCAGACCGTTCAGCTGGATATTACGGCCTTTTTAAAGACCGTAA
AGAAAAATAAGCACAAGTTTTATCCGGCCTTTATTCACATTCTTGCCCGCCTGATGAATGCTCATCCGGA
ATTCCGTATGGCAATGAAAGACGGTGAGCTGGTGATATGGGATAGTGTTCACCCTTGTTACACCGTTTTC
CATGAGCAAACTGAAACGTTTTCATCGCTCTGGAGTGAATACCACGACGATTTCCGGCAGTTTCTACACA
TATATTCGCAAGATGTGGCGTGTTACGGTGAAAACCTGGCCTATTTCCCTAAAGGGTTTATTGAGAATAT
GTTTTTCGTCTCAGCCAATCCCTGGGTGAGTTTCACCAGTTTTGATTTAAACGTGGCCAATATGGACAAC
TTCTTCGCCCCCGTTTTCACCATGGGCAAATATTATACGCAAGGCGACAAGGTGCTGATGCCGCTGGCGA
TTCAGGTTCATCATGCCGTTTGTGATGGCTTCCATGTCGGCAGAATGCTTAATGAATTACAACAGTACTG
CGATGAGTGGCAGGGCGGGGCGTAAACGCGTGGATCCGGCTTACTAAAAGCCAGATAACAGTATGCGTAT
TTGCGCGCTGATTTTTGCGGTATAAGAATATATACTGATATGTATACCCGAAGTATGTCAAAAAGAGGTA
TGCTATGAAGCAGCGTATTACAGTGACAGTTGACAGCGACAGCTATCAGTTGCTCAAGGCATATATGATG
TCAATATCTCCGGTCTGGTAAGCACAACCATGCAGAATGAAGCCCGTCGTCTGCGTGCCGAACGCTGGAA
AGCGGAAAATCAGGAAGGGATGGCTGAGGTCGCCCGGTTTATTGAAATGAACGGCTCTTTTGCTGACGAG
AACAGGGGCTGGTGAAATGCAGTTTAAGGTTTACACCTATAAAAGAGAGAGCCGTTATCGTCTGTTTGTG
GATGTACAGAGTGATATTATTGACACGCCCGGGCGACGGATGGTGATCCCCCTGGCCAGTGCACGTCTGC
TGTCAGATAAAGTCTCCCGTGAACTTTACCCGGTGGTGCATATCGGGGATGAAAGCTGGCGCATGATGAC
CACCGATATGGCCAGTGTGCCGGTCTCCGTTATCGGGGAAGAAGTGGCTGATCTCAGCCACCGCGAAAAT
GACATCAAAAACGCCATTAACCTGATGTTCTGGGGAATATAAATGTCAGGCTCCCTTATACACAGCCAGT
CTGCAGGTCGACCATAGTGACTGGATATGTTGTGTTTTACAGTATTATGTAGTCTGTTTTTTATGCAAAA
TCTAATTTAATATATTGATATTTATATCATTTTACGTTTCTCGTTCAGCTTTCTTGTACAAAGTGGTGAT
GGCCGCTCTAGCGAAGGGATCCCCCATCGAATGCATGCATCTAGAGTCGGGGCGGCCGGCCGCTTCGAGC
AGACATGATAAGATACATTGATGAGTTTGGACAAACCACAACTAGAATGCAGTGAAAAAAATGCTTTATT
TGTGAAATTTGTGATGCTATTGCTTTATTTGTAACCATTATAAGCTGCAATAAACAAGTTAACAACAACA
ATTGCATTCATTTTATGTTTCAGGTTCAGGGGGAGGTGTGGGAGGTTTTTTAAAGCAAGTAAAACCTCTA
CAAATGTGGTAAAATCGATAAGGATCCGTCGACCGATGCCCTTGAGAGCCTTCAACCCAGTCAGCTCCTT
CCGGTGGGCGCGGGGCATGACTATCGTCGCCGCACTTATGACTGTCTTCTTTATCATGCAACTCGTAGGA
CAGGTGCCGGCAGCGCTCTTCCGCTTCCTCGCTCACTGACTCGCTGCGCTCGGTCGTTCGGCTGCGGCGA
GCGGTATCAGCTCACTCAAAGGCGGTAATACGGTTATCCACAGAATCAGGGGATAACGCAGGAAAGAACA
TGTGAGCAAAAGGCCAGCAAAAGGCCAGGAACCGTAAAAAGGCCGCGTTGCTGGCGTTTTTCCATAGGCT
CCGCCCCCCTGACGAGCATCACAAAAATCGACGCTCAAGTCAGAGGTGGCGAAACCCGACAGGACTATAA
AGATACCAGGCGTTTCCCCCTGGAAGCTCCCTCGTGCGCTCTCCTGTTCCGACCCTGCCGCTTACCGGAT
ACCTGTCCGCCTTTCTCCCTTCGGGAAGCGTGGCGCTTTCTCATAGCTCACGCTGTAGGTATCTCAGTTC
GGTGTAGGTCGTTCGCTCCAAGCTGGGCTGTGTGCACGAACCCCCCGTTCAGCCCGACCGCTGCGCCTTA
TCCGGTAACTATCGTCTTGAGTCCAACCCGGTAAGACACGACTTATCGCCACTGGCAGCAGCCACTGGTA
ACAGGATTAGCAGAGCGAGGTATGTAGGCGGTGCTACAGAGTTCTTGAAGTGGTGGCCTAACTACGGCTA
CACTAGAAGAACAGTATTTGGTATCTGCGCTCTGCTGAAGCCAGTTACCTTCGGAAAAAGAGTTGGTAGC
TCTTGATCCGGCAAACAAACCACCGCTGGTAGCGGTGGTTTTTTTGTTTGCAAGCAGCAGATTACGCGCA
GAAAAAAAGGATCTCAAGAAGATCCTTTGATCTTTTCTACGGGGTCTGACGCTCAGTGGAACGAAAACTC
ACGTTAAGGGATTTTGGTCATGAGATTATCAAAAAGGATCTTCACCTAGATCCTTTTAAATTAAAAATGA
AGTTTTAAATCAATCTAAAGTATATATGAGTAAACTTGGTCTGACAGTTACCAATGCTTAATCAGTGAGG
CACCTATCTCAGCGATCTGTCTATTTCGTTCATCCATAGTTGCCTGACTCCCCGTCGTGTAGATAACTAC
GATACGGGAGGGCTTACCATCTGGCCCCAGTGCTGCAATGATACCGCGAGACCCACGCTCACCGGCTCCA
GATTTATCAGCAATAAACCAGCCAGCCGGAAGGGCCGAGCGCAGAAGTGGTCCTGCAACTTTATCCGCCT
CCATCCAGTCTATTAATTGTTGCCGGGAAGCTAGAGTAAGTAGTTCGCCAGTTAATAGTTTGCGCAACGT
TGTTGCCATTGCTACAGGCATCGTGGTGTCACGCTCGTCGTTTGGTATGGCTTCATTCAGCTCCGGTTCC
CAACGATCAAGGCGAGTTACATGATCCCCCATGTTGTGCAAAAAAGCGGTTAGCTCCTTCGGTCCTCCGA
TCGTTGTCAGAAGTAAGTTGGCCGCAGTGTTATCACTCATGGTTATGGCAGCACTGCATAATTCTCTTAC
TGTCATGCCATCCGTAAGATGCTTTTCTGTGACTGGTGAGTACTCAACCAAGTCATTCTGAGAATAGTGT
ATGCGGCGACCGAGTTGCTCTTGCCCGGCGTCAATACGGGATAATACCGCGCCACATAGCAGAACTTTAA
AAGTGCTCATCATTGGAAAACGTTCTTCGGGGCGAAAACTCTCAAGGATCTTACCGCTGTTGAGATCCAG
TTCGATGTAACCCACTCGTGCACCCAACTGATCTTCAGCATCTTTTACTTTCACCAGCGTTTCTGGGTGA
GCAAAAACAGGAAGGCAAAATGCCGCAAAAAAGGGAATAAGGGCGACACGGAAATGTTGAATACTCATAC
T
